>Addgene plasmid #23353 | pDONR223-NME1-NME2 | depositor partial sequence | sequence record 11006 | Author sequence
ATGGCCAACTGTGAGCGTACCTTCATTGCGATCAAACCAGATGGGGTCCAGCGGGGTCTTGTGGGAGAGA
TTATCAAGCGTTTTGAGCAGAAAGGATTCCGCCTTGTTGGTCTGAAATTCATGCAAGCTTCCGAAGATCT
TCTCAAGGAACACTACGTTGACCTGAAGGACCGTCCATTCTTTGCCGGCCTGGTGAAATACATGCACTCA
GGGCCGGTAGTTGCCATGGTCTGGGAGGGGCTGAATGTGGTGAAGACGGGCCGAGTCATGCTCGGGGAGA
CCAACCCTGCAGACTCCAAGCCTGGGACCATCCGTGGAGACTTCTGCATACAAGTTGGCAGGACCATGGC
CAACCTGGAGCGCACCTTCATCGCCATCAAGCCGGACGGCGTGCAGCGCGGCCTGGTGGGCGAGATCATC
AAGCGCTTCGAGCAGAAGGGATTCCGCCTCGTGGCCATGAAGTTCCTCCGGGCCTCTGAAGAACACCTGA
AGCAGCACTACATTGACCTGAAAGACCGACCATTCTTCCCTGGGCTGGTGAAGTACATGAACTCAGGGCC
GGTTGTGGCCATGGTCTGGGAGGGGCTGAACGTGGTGAAGACAGGCCGAGTGATGCTTGGGGAGACCAAT
CCAGCAGATTCAAAGCCAGGCACCATTCGTGGGGACTTCTGCATTCAGGTTGGCAGGAACATCATTCATG
GCAGTGATTCAGTAAAAAGTGCTGAAAAAGAAATCAGCCTATGGTTTAAGCCTGAAGAACTGGTTGACTA
CAAGTCTTGTGCTCATGACTGGGTCTATGAATTG
