>Addgene plasmid #23353 | pDONR223-NME1-NME2 | addgene partial sequence | sequence record 29257 | 23353 with M13pUC-fwd
AGCTCGGGCCCAATAATGATTTTATTTTGACTGATAGTGACCTGTTCGTTGCAACAAATTGATGAGCAAT
GCTTTTTTATAATGCCAACTTTGTACAAAAAAGTTGGCACCATGGCCAACTGTGAGCGTACCTTCATTGC
GATCAAACCAGATGGGGTCCAGCGGGGTCTTGTGGGAGAGATTATCAAGCGTTTTGAGCAGAAAGGATTC
CGCCTTGTTGGTCTGAAATTCATGCAAGCTTCCGAAGATCTTCTCAAGGAACACTACGTTGACCTGAAGG
ACCGTCCATTCTTTGCCGGCCTGGTGAAATACATGCACTCAGGGCCGGTAGTTGCCATGGTCTGGGAGGG
GCTGAATGTGGTGAAGACGGGCCGAGTCATGCTCGGGGAGACCAACCCTGCAGACTCCAAGCCTGGGACC
ATCCGTGGAGACTTCTGCATACAAGTTGGCAGGACCATGGCCAACCTGGAGCGCACCTTCATCGCCATCA
AGCCGGACGGCGTGCAGCGCGGCCTGGTGGGCGAGATCATCAAGCGCTTCGAGCAGAAGGGATTCCGCCT
CGTGGCCATGAAGTTCCTCCGGGCCTCTGAAGAACACCTGAAGCAGCACTACATTGACCTGAAAGACCGA
CCATTCTTCCCT
