[The description below was written by a language model from this plasmid's Addgene catalogue record.]
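Description:
pDONR223-NME1-NME2 is a Gateway entry clone built on the Invitrogen pDONR223 donor backbone (about 5 kb without insert) and carrying the human NME1-NME2 open reading frame, an insert of roughly 800 bp. NME1-NME2 (also known as NM23-LV or NMELV) is annotated as its own Entrez gene. The plasmid is maintained at high copy number in standard E. coli cloning strains under spectinomycin selection. No feature table accompanies the record, so the origin of replication and the exact recombination sites are not itemised. As a product of Gateway cloning into a donor vector, the ORF would be expected to sit between att sites that allow transfer into destination vectors. M13 forward and reverse primer sites flank the insert for sequence verification.

The key design feature is that the ORF lacks a stop codon. This "open" configuration allows recombination into a destination vector that supplies a C-terminal epitope tag of choice together with the stop codon. The entry clone contains no stated mammalian promoter or other expression elements, and the depositors explicitly note that it should not be transfected directly. It serves instead as a shuttle and archival source of the coding sequence. A companion set of lentiviral Gateway destination vectors from the same depositors (pLX301 to pLX304) is recommended for expressing the ORF in mammalian cells. The clone belongs to an ORF collection associated with a study of resistance to RAF inhibition through MAP kinase pathway reactivation, which suggests use in gain-of-function expression screens.
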