Addgene plasmid #23353: pDONR223-NME1-NME2
Depositing lab: William Hahn & David Root. Depositing organization: Dana-Farber Cancer Institute. Publication: COT drives resistance to RAF inhibition through MAP kinase pathway reactivation. Johannessen CM, Boehm JS, Kim SY, Thomas SR, Wardwell L, Johnson LA, Emery CM, Stransky N, Cogdill AP, Barretina J, Caponigro G, Hieronymus H, Murray RR, Salehi-Ashtiani K, Hill DE, Vidal M, Zhao JJ, Yang X, Alkan O, Kim S, Harris JL, Wilson CJ, Myer VE, Finan PM, Root DE, Roberts TM, Golub T, Flaherty KT, Dummer R, Weber BL, Sellers WR, Schlegel R, Wargo JA, Hahn WC, Garraway LA. Nature. 2010 Dec 16;468(7326):968-72. doi: 10.1038/nature09627 PubMed 21107320.
Backbone
  Vector backbone: pDONR223
  Backbone manufacturer: Invitrogen
  Backbone size w/o insert (bp): 5005
  Vector type: Gateway Donor vector
Growth in bacteria
  Bacterial resistance: Spectinomycin, 50 μg/mL
  Growth temperature: 37°C
  Growth strain: DH5alpha
  Copy number: High Copy
Gene/Insert
  Gene/Insert name: NME1-NME2 (alt name: NME1-NME2 protein;NME1-NME2)
  Species: H. sapiens (human)
  Insert size (bp): 804
  Entrez Gene: NME1-NME2 (a.k.a. NMELV, NM23-LV, FLJ93990)
  Cloning method: Gateway Cloning
  Sequencing primers: 5′ M13pUC-fwd; 3′ M13rev
Terms and licenses: Academic/Nonprofit Terms; Industry Terms: Not Available to Industry
Depositor comments: The ORF has no Stop codon. This design enables easy recombination into a destination vector to add an epitope tag of choice and Stop codon to the ORF. Do NOT use this plasmid directly for transfections. A set of 4 custom lentiviral vectors is available ( pLX301 (http://www.addgene.org/25895/) , pLX302 (http://www.addgene.org/25896/) , pLX303 (http://www.addgene.org/25897/) , pLX304 (http://www.addgene.org/25890/) ) to be used to express these ORFs in mammalian cells. These plasmids are not included in the kit and must be ordered separately.
How to cite: pDONR223-NME1-NME2 was a gift from William Hahn & David Root (Addgene plasmid # 23353 ; http://n2t.net/addgene:23353 ; RRID:Addgene_23353)
